Addgene plasmid #235584: pPB_TRE3G_scFV-sfGFP-Ezh2FL-CatMut
Purpose: Dox-inducible expression of control catalytic-mutant Ezh2 fused with scFV
Depositing lab: Jamie Hackett. Publication: Systematic epigenome editing captures the context-dependent instructive function of chromatin modifications. Policarpi C, Munafo M, Tsagkris S, Carlini V, Hackett JA. Nat Genet. 2024 Jun;56(6):1168-1180. doi: 10.1038/s41588-024-01706-w. Epub 2024 May 9. PubMed 38724747.
Backbone
  Vector backbone: pPB-TRE3G
  Vector type: CRISPR
Growth in bacteria
  Bacterial resistance: Ampicillin, 100 μg/mL
  Growth temperature: 30°C
  Growth strain: NEB Stable
  Copy number: High Copy
Gene/Insert
  Gene/Insert name: Ezh2
  Species: M. musculus (mouse)
  Mutation: Y726D
  Entrez Gene: Ezh2 (a.k.a. Enx-1, Enx1h, KMT6, mKIAA4065)
  Cloning method: Gibson Cloning
Terms and licenses: Academic/Nonprofit Terms; Industry Terms: Not Available to Industry
Depositor comments: This is a piggyBAC plasmid that integrates into the genome and can be selected for via Neomycin resistance. Expression of epigenetic effector is induced via adding doxycyline to media. Succesful activiation of the epigenetic editing system is indicated by sfGFP expression.
How to cite: pPB_TRE3G_scFV-sfGFP-Ezh2FL-CatMut was a gift from Jamie Hackett (Addgene plasmid # 235584 ; http://n2t.net/addgene:235584 ; RRID:Addgene_235584)
