[The description below was written by a language model from this plasmid's Addgene catalogue record and pLannotate feature annotations shown in this document.]
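Description:
pPB_TRE3G_scFV-sfGFP-Ezh2FL-CatMut is a piggyBac transposon plasmid built on the pPB-TRE3G backbone for stable genomic integration and doxycycline-inducible expression in mammalian cells. It is catalogued as a CRISPR-type vector because it forms the effector arm of an epigenome-editing system. In bacteria it is maintained through a high-copy ColE1/pUC-type origin and an ampicillin resistance gene. An f1 origin and remnants of a lacZα/lac promoter cloning region are also present. The automated annotation does not label the piggyBac terminal repeats, so their positions cannot be read from the feature table, and the transposon identity rests on the depositor's comments. After integration, cells are selected with a neomycin resistance gene followed by an SV40 poly(A) signal. The promoter driving this marker is not annotated.

The payload is a single fusion reading frame under the TRE3G promoter, which is activated by a Tet-On 3G transactivator in the presence of doxycycline. No transactivator is annotated on this plasmid. The frame begins with mouse antibody light- and heavy-chain variable segments that together form the scFv. These are followed by an HA epitope fragment, superfolder GFP, and full-length mouse Ezh2, the catalytic subunit of PRC2 that methylates histone H3 lysine 27. A short SV40 large T antigen fragment, probably a nuclear localisation signal, and an SV40 poly(A) signal close the cassette. Ezh2 carries the Y726D substitution, described as a catalytic mutant, so the construct serves as an enzymatically inactive control for the corresponding wild-type effector. The scFv presumably lets the fusion be recruited to an epitope-tagged targeting protein, although the record does not name that partner. sfGFP fluorescence reports successful induction.
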