Features (pLannotate 1.2.2; 24 found; start..end, strand, type, name):
      1..105     -  promoter       AmpR promoter: bla
    158..586     -  rep_origin     f1 ori (sequence partly withheld): f1 bacteriophage origin of replication; arrow indicates direction of (+) strand synthesis
    591..746     -  CDS            lacZα (fragment): LacZα fragment of β-galactosidase; lacZ fragment
    748..867     +  CDS            B (fragment): PORTL_LAMBD - Experimental evidence at protein level: Swiss-Prot protein existence level 1. Forms the portal vertex of the capsid (PubMed:6228056, PubMed:6232391). This portal plays critical roles in head assembly, genome packaging, neck/tail attachment, and genome ejection (Probable). The portal protein multimerizes as a single ring-shaped homododecamer arranged around a central channel (PubMed:6232391). Binds to the terminase subunits to form the packaging machine (PubMed:7799432). From Escherichia phage lambda (Bacteriophage lambda).
   1385..1763    +  promoter       TRE3G promoter: 3rd-generation Tet-responsive promoter that can be activated by binding of Tet-On® 3G
   1794..2105    +  CDS            LV1C_MOUSE (fragment): Experimental evidence at protein level: Swiss-Prot protein existence level 1. From Mus musculus (Mouse).
   2181..2519    +  CDS            HVM37_MOUSE (fragment): Experimental evidence at protein level: Swiss-Prot protein existence level 1. From Mus musculus (Mouse).
   2520..2546    +  CDS            3xHA (fragment): three tandem HA epitope tags
   2580..2605    +  CDS            FAPα2 (fragment): fluorogen-activating protein composed of a dimer of the L5-MG single-chain antibody fragment (Szent-Gyorgyi et al., 2008) binds malachite green derivatives to produce red fluorescence
   2637..3347    +  CDS            Superfolder GFP: Superfolder GFP is a basic (constitutively fluorescent) green fluorescent protein published in 2005, derived from Aequorea victoria. It is reported to be a very rapidly-maturing weak dimer.
   3474..5705    +  CDS            Ezh2: EZH2_MOUSE - Also known as Enx1h. Experimental evidence at protein level: Swiss-Prot protein existence level 1. Polycomb group (PcG) protein. Catalytic subunit of the PRC2/EED-EZH2 complex, which methylates (H3K9me) and 'Lys-27' (H3K27me) of histone H3, leading to transcriptional repression of the affected target gene. Able to mono-, di- and trimethylate 'Lys-27' of histone H3 to form H3K27me1, H3K27me2 and H3K27me3, respectively. Displays a preference for substrates with less methylation, loses activity when progressively more methyl groups are incorporated into H3K27, H3K27me0 > H3K27me1 > H
   5714..5797    +  CDS            large T antigen (fragment): large T antigen from SV40 (simian virus 40)
   5820..5941    +  polyA_signal   SV40 poly(A) signal: SV40 polyadenylation signal
   6503..7294    +  CDS            neo: KKA2_KLEPN - Also known as kan, nptII. Experimental evidence at protein level: Swiss-Prot protein existence level 1. Resistance to kanamycin, neomycin, paromomycin, ribostamycin, butirosin and gentamicin B. From Klebsiella pneumoniae.
   7318..7470    +  CDS            ble (fragment): BLE_KLEPN - Experimental evidence at protein level: Swiss-Prot protein existence level 1. Binding protein with a strong affinity to the bleomycin family of antibiotics. Binds to CL990; an antimitotic-antibiotic compound. From Klebsiella pneumoniae.
   7492..7613    +  polyA_signal   SV40 poly(A) signal: SV40 polyadenylation signal
   7631..7723    +  ncRNA          G-CSF SLDE: Accession: RF00183 - G-CSF factor stem-loop destabilising element (SLDE)
   8420..8887    +  CDS            B (fragment): PORTL_LAMBD - Experimental evidence at protein level: Swiss-Prot protein existence level 1. Forms the portal vertex of the capsid (PubMed:6228056, PubMed:6232391). This portal plays critical roles in head assembly, genome packaging, neck/tail attachment, and genome ejection (Probable). The portal protein multimerizes as a single ring-shaped homododecamer arranged around a central channel (PubMed:6232391). Binds to the terminase subunits to form the packaging machine (PubMed:7799432). From Escherichia phage lambda (Bacteriophage lambda).
   8923..8945    -  protein_bind   lac operator (fragment): The lac repressor binds to the lac operator to inhibit transcription in E. coli. This inhibition can be relieved by adding lactose or isopropyl-β-D-thiogalactopyranoside (IPTG). lac repressor encoded by lacI
   8949..8979    -  promoter       lac promoter: promoter for the E. coli lac operon
   8994..9015    -  protein_bind   CAP binding site: CAP binding activates transcription in the presence of cAMP. E. coli catabolite activator protein
   9028..9120    -  CDS            lacI (fragment): lac repressor; lacI; The lac repressor binds to the lac operator to inhibit transcription in E. coli. This inhibition can be relieved by adding lactose or isopropyl-β-D-thiogalactopyranoside (IPTG).
   9303..9891    -  rep_origin     ori: high-copy-number ColE1/pMB1/pBR322/pUC origin of replication
  10062..10922   -  CDS            AmpR: β-lactamase; bla; confers resistance to ampicillin, carbenicillin, and related antibiotics
>Addgene plasmid #235584 | pPB_TRE3G_scFV-sfGFP-Ezh2FL-CatMut | addgene full sequence | sequence record 470382 | Addgene NGS Result
ACTCTTCCTTTTTCAATATTATTGAAGCATTTATCAGGGTTATTGTCTCATGAGCGGATACATATTTGAA
TGTATTTAGAAAAATAAACAAATAGGGGTTCCGCGCACATTTCCCCGAAAAGTGCCACCTAAATTGTAAG
CGTTAATATTTTGTTAAAATTCGCGTTAAATTTTTGTTAAATCAGCTCATTTTTTAACCAATAGGCCGAA
ATCGGCAAAATCCCTTATAAATCAAAAGAATAGACCGAGATAGGGT
[37 nt withheld, positions 257-293]
AAAGAACGTGGACTCCAACGTCAAAGG
[49 nt withheld, positions 321-369]
T
[91 nt withheld, positions 371-461]
G
[124 nt withheld, positions 463-586]
CCCATTCGCCATTCAGGCTGCGCAACTGTTGGGAAGGGCGATCGGTGCGGGCCTCTTCGCTATTACGCCA
GCTGGCGAAAGGGGGATGTGCTGCAAGGCGATTAAGTTGGGTAACGCCAGGGTTTTCCCAGTCACGACGT
TGTAAAACGACGGCCAGTGAGCGCGCCTCGTTCATTCACGTTTTTGAACCCGTGGAGGACGGGCAGACTC
GCGGTGCAAATGTGTTTTACAGCGTGATGGAGCAGATGAAGATGCTCGACACGCTGCAGAACACGCAGCT
AGATTAACCCTAGAAAGATAATCATATTGTGACGTACGTTAAAGATAATCATGTGTAAAATTGACGCATG
TGTTTTATCGGTCTGTATATCGAGGTTTATTTATTAATTTGAATAGATATTAAGTTTTATTATATTTACA
CTTACATACTAATAATAAATTCAACAAACAATTTATTTATGTTTATTTATTTATTAAAAAAAACAAAAAC
TCAAAATTTCTTCTATAAAGTAACAAAACTTTTATGAGGGACAGCCCCCCCCCAAAGCCCCCAGGGATGT
AATTACGTCCCTCCCCCGCTAGGGGGCAGCAGCGAGCCGCCCGGGGCTCCGCTCCGGTCCGGCGCTCCCC
CCGCATCCCCGAGCCGGCAGCGTGCGGGGACAGCCCGGGCACGGGGAAGGTGGCACGGGATCGCTTTCCT
CTGAACGCTTCTCGCTGCTCTTTGAGCCTGCAGACACCTGGGGGGATACGGGGAAAAGGCCTCCACGGCC
ACTAGTCTTTCGTCTTCAAGAATTCCTCGAGTTTACTCCCTATCAGTGATAGAGAACGTATGAAGAGTTT
ACTCCCTATCAGTGATAGAGAACGTATGCAGACTTTACTCCCTATCAGTGATAGAGAACGTATAAGGAGT
TTACTCCCTATCAGTGATAGAGAACGTATGACCAGTTTACTCCCTATCAGTGATAGAGAACGTATCTACA
GTTTACTCCCTATCAGTGATAGAGAACGTATATCCAGTTTACTCCCTATCAGTGATAGAGAACGTATAAG
CTTTAGGCGTGTACGGTGGGCGCCTATAAAAGCAGAGCTCGTTTAGTGAACCGTCAGATCGCCTGGAGCA
ATTCCACAACACTTTTGTCTTATACCAACTTTCCGTACCACTTCCTACCCTCGTAAAGGTCTAGAGCTAG
CCATGGGCCCCGACATCGTGATGACCCAGAGCCCCAGCAGCCTGAGCGCCAGCGTGGGCGACCGCGTGAC
CATCACCTGCCGCAGCAGCACCGGCGCCGTGACCACCAGCAACTACGCCAGCTGGGTGCAGGAGAAGCCC
GGCAAGCTGTTCAAGGGCCTGATCGGCGGCACCAACAACCGCGCCCCCGGCGTGCCCAGCCGCTTCAGCG
GCAGCCTGATCGGCGACAAGGCCACCCTGACCATCAGCAGCCTGCAGCCCGAGGACTTCGCCACCTACTT
CTGCGCCCTGTGGTACAGCAACCACTGGGTGTTCGGCCAGGGCACCAAGGTGGAGCTGAAGCGTGGAGGC
GGAGGTAGTGGAGGTGGAGGCTCTGGTGGGGGAGGAAGCAGTGGAGGCGGAAGTGAGGTGAAGCTGCTGG
AGAGCGGAGGCGGACTGGTGCAGCCCGGCGGATCTCTGAAGCTGAGCTGCGCCGTGAGCGGCTTCAGCCT
GACCGACTACGGCGTGAACTGGGTGCGCCAGGCCCCCGGACGCGGACTGGAGTGGATCGGTGTGATCTGG
GGCGACGGCATCACCGACTACAACAGCGCCCTGAAGGACCGCTTCATCATCAGCAAGGACAACGGCAAGA
ACACCGTGTACCTGCAGATGAGCAAGGTGCGCAGCGACGACACCGCCCTGTACTACTGCGTGACCGGCCT
GTTCGACTACTGGGGACAGGGCACCCTGGTGACCGTGAGCAGCTACCCATACGATGTTCCAGATTACGCT
GGTGGAGGCGGAGGTTCTGGGGGAGGAGGTAGTGGCGGTGGTGGTTCAGGAGGCGGCGGAAGCTTGGATC
CAGGTGGAGGTGGAAGCGGTAGCAAAGGAGAAGAACTTTTCACTGGAGTTGTCCCAATTCTTGTTGAATT
AGATGGTGATGTTAATGGGCACAAATTTTCTGTCCGTGGAGAGGGTGAAGGTGATGCTACAAACGGAAAA
CTCACCCTTAAATTTATTTGCACTACTGGAAAACTACCTGTTCCGTGGCCAACACTTGTCACTACTCTGA
CCTATGGTGTTCAATGCTTTTCCCGTTATCCGGATCACATGAAACGGCATGACTTTTTCAAGAGTGCCAT
GCCCGAAGGTTATGTACAGGAACGCACTATATCTTTCAAAGATGACGGGACCTACAAGACGCGTGCTGAA
GTCAAGTTTGAAGGTGATACCCTTGTTAATCGTATCGAGTTAAAGGGTATTGATTTTAAAGAAGATGGAA
ACATTCTTGGACACAAACTCGAGTACAACTTTAACTCACACAATGTATACATCACGGCAGACAAACAAAA
GAATGGAATCAAAGCTAACTTCAAAATTCGCCACAACGTTGAAGATGGTTCCGTTCAACTAGCAGACCAT
TATCAACAAAATACTCCAATTGGCGATGGCCCTGTCCTTTTACCAGACAACCATTACCTGTCGACACAAT
CTGTCCTTTCGAAAGATCCCAACGAAAAGCGTGACCACATGGTCCTTCTTGAGTTTGTAACTGCTGCTGG
GATTACACATGGCATGGATGAGCTCTACAAAGGTGGAGGTCGGACCGGCCCCAAGAAAAAACGCAAGGTG
GAAGATCCTAAGAAAAAGCGGAAAGTGGACGGCATTGGTAGTGGGAGCAACGGCAGCAGCGGATCCGGAG
GCGGTGGTACCATGGGCCAGACTGGGAAGAAATCTGAGAAGGGACCGGTTTGTTGGCGGAAGCGTGTAAA
ATCAGAGTACATGAGACTGAGACAGCTCAAGAGGTTCAGAAGAGCTGATGAAGTAAAGACTATGTTTAGT
TCCAATCGTCAGAAAATTTTGGAAAGAACTGAAACCTTAAACCAAGAGTGGAAGCAGCGGAGGATACAGC
CTGTGCACATCATGACTTCTGTGAGCTCATTGCGCGGGACTAGGGAGTGTTCAGTCACCAGTGACTTGGA
TTTTCCAGCACAAGTCATCCCGTTAAAGACCCTGAATGCAGTCGCCTCGGTGCCTATAATGTACTCTTGG
TCGCCCTTACAACAGAATTTTATGGTGGAAGACGAAACTGTTTTACATAACATTCCTTATATGGGGGATG
AAGTTCTGGATCAGGATGGCACTTTCATTGAAGAACTAATAAAAAATTATGATGGAAAAGTGCATGGTGA
CAGAGAATGTGGATTTATAAATGATGAAATTTTTGTGGAGTTGGTAAATGCTCTTGGTCAATATAATGAT
GATGATGATGACGATGATGGAGATGATCCAGATGAAAGAGAAGAAAAACAGAAAGATCTAGAGGATAATC
GAGATGATAAAGAAACTTGCCCACCTCGGAAATTTCCTGCTGATAAAATATTTGAAGCCATTTCCTCAAT
GTTTCCAGATAAGGGCACCGCAGAAGAACTGAAAGAAAAATATAAAGAACTCACGGAGCAGCAGCTCCCA
GGTGCTCTGCCTCCTGAATGTACTCCAAACATCGATGGACCAAATGCCAAATCTGTTCAGAGGGAGCAAA
GCTTGCATTCATTTCATACGCTCTTCTGTCGACGATGTTTTAAGTATGACTGCTTCCTACATCCCTTCCA
TGCAACACCCAACACATATAAGAGGAAGAACACAGAAACAGCTTTGGACAACAAGCCTTGTGGACCACAG
TGTTACCAGCATCTGGAGGGAGCTAAGGAGTTTGCTGCTGCTCTTACTGCTGAGCGTATAAAGACACCAC
CTAAACGCCCAGGGGGCCGCAGAAGAGGAAGACTTCCGAATAACAGTAGCAGACCCAGCACCCCCACCAT
CAGTGTGCTGGAGTCAAAGGATACAGACAGTGACAGAGAAGCAGGGACTGAAACTGGGGGAGAGAACAAT
GATAAAGAAGAAGAAGAGAAAAAAGATGAGACGTCCAGCTCCTCTGAAGCAAATTCTCGGTGTCAAACAC
CAATAAAGATGAAGCCAAATATTGAACCTCCTGAGAATGTGGAGTGGAGTGGTGCTGAAGCCTCCATGTT
TAGAGTCCTCATTGGTACTTACTACGATAACTTTTGTGCCATTGCTAGGCTAATTGGGACCAAAACATGT
AGACAGGTGTATGAGTTTAGAGTCAAGGAGTCCAGTATCATAGCACCTGTTCCCACTGAGGATGTAGACA
CTCCTCCAAGAAAGAAGAAAAGGAAACATCGGTTGTGGGCTGCACACTGCAGAAAGATACAACTGAAAAA
GGACGGCTCCTCTAACCATGTTTACAACTATCAACCCTGTGACCATCCACGGCAGCCTTGTGACAGTTCG
TGCCCTTGTGTGATAGCACAAAATTTTTGTGAAAAGTTTTGTCAATGTAGTTCAGAGTGTCAAAACCGCT
TTCCTGGATGTCGGTGCAAAGCACAATGCAACACCAAACAGTGTCCATGCTACCTGGCTGTCCGAGAGTG
TGACCCTGACCTCTGTCTCACGTGTGGAGCTGCTGACCATTGGGACAGTAAAAATGTATCCTGTAAGAAC
TGTAGCATTCAGCGGGGCTCTAAAAAGCACTTACTGCTGGCACCGTCTGATGTGGCAGGCTGGGGCATCT
TTATCAAAGATCCTGTACAGAAAAATGAATTCATCTCAGAATACTGTGGGGAGATTATTTCTCAGGATGA
AGCAGACAGAAGAGGAAAAGTGTATGACAAATACATGTGCAGCTTTCTGTTCAACTTGAACAATGATTTT
GTGGTGGATGCAACCCGAAAGGGCAACAAAATTCGTTTTGCTAATCATTCAGTAAATCCAAACTGCTATG
CAAAAGTTATGATGGTTAATGGTGACCACAGGATAGGCATCTTTGCTAAGAGGGCTATCCAGACTGGTGA
AGAGTTGTTTTTTGATGACAGATACAGCCAGGCTGATGCCCTGAAGTATGTGGGCATCGAACGAGAAATG
GAAATCCCTTGACAAAAGATCATAATCAGCCATATCACATCTGTAGAGGTTTTACTTGCTTTAAAAAACC
TCCCACACCTCCCCCTGAACCTGAAACATAAAATGAATGCAATTGTTGTTGTTAACTTGTTTATTGCAGC
TTATAATGGTTACAAATAAAGCAATAGCATCACAAATTTCACAAATAAAGCATTTTTTTCACTGCATTCT
AGTTGTGGTTTGTCCAAACTCATCAATGTATCTTATCATGTCTCATATGGCCTTCTGCAGGAGCGTACAG
AACCCAGGGCCCTGGCACCCGTGCAGACCCTGGCCCACCCCACCTGGGCGCTCAGTGCCCAAGAGATGTC
CACACCTAGGATGTCCCGCGGTGGGTGGGGGGCCCGAGAGACGGGCAGGCCGGGGGCAGGCCTGGCCATG
CGGGGCCGAACCGGGCACTGCCCAGCGTGGGGCGCGGGGGCCACGGCGCGCGCCCCCAGCCCCCGGGCCC
AGCACCCCAAGGCGGCCAACGCCAAAACTCTCCCTCCTCCTCTTCCTCAATCTCGCTCTCGCTCTTTTTT
TTTTTCGCAAAAGGAGGGGAGAGGGGGTAAAAAAATGCTGCACTGTGCGGCGAAGCCGGTGAGTGAGCGG
CGCGGGGCCAATCAGCGTGCGCCGTTCCGAAAGTTGCCTTTTATGGCTCGAGCGGCCGCGGCGGCGCCCT
ATAAAACCCAGCGGCGCGACGCGCCACCACCGCCGAGACCGCGTCCGCCCCGCGAGCACAGAGCCTCGCC
TTTGCCGATCCTCTAGAGTCGAGATCCGCCGCCACCATGATTGAACAAGATGGATTGCACGCAGGTTCTC
CGGCCGCTTGGGTGGAGAGGCTATTCGGCTATGACTGGGCACAACAGACAATCGGCTGCTCTGATGCCGC
CGTGTTCCGGCTGTCAGCGCAGGGGCGCCCGGTTCTTTTTGTCAAGACCGACCTGTCCGGTGCCCTGAAT
GAACTGCAGGACGAGGCAGCGCGGCTATCGTGGCTGGCCACGACGGGCGTTCCTTGCGCAGCTGTGCTCG
ACGTTGTCACTGAAGCGGGAAGGGACTGGCTGCTATTGGGCGAAGTGCCGGGGCAGGATCTCCTGTCATC
TCACCTTGCTCCTGCCGAGAAAGTATCCATCATGGCTGATGCAATGCGGCGGCTGCATACGCTTGATCCG
GCTACCTGCCCATTCGACCACCAAGCGAAACATCGCATCGAGCGAGCACGTACTCGGATGGAAGCCGGTC
TTGTCGATCAGGATGATCTGGACGAAGAGCATCAGGGGCTCGCGCCAGCCGAACTGTTCGCCAGGCTCAA
GGCGCGCATGCCCGACGGCGAGGATCTCGTCGTGACCCATGGCGATGCCTGCTTGCCGAATATCATGGTG
GAAAATGGCCGCTTTTCTGGATTCATCGACTGTGGCCGGCTGGGTGTGGCGGACCGCTATCAGGACATAG
CGTTGGCTACCCGTGATATTGCTGAAGAGCTTGGCGGCGAATGGGCTGACCGCTTCCTCGTGCTTTACGG
TATCGCCGCTCCCGATTCGCAGCGCATCGCCTTCTATCGCCTTCTTGACGAGTTCTTCTGAGCGGGACTC
TGGGGTTCGAAATGACCGACCAAGCGACGCCCAACCTGCCATCACGAGATTTCGATTCCACCGCCGCCTT
CTATGAAAGGTTGGGCTTCGGAATCGTTTTCCGGGACGCCGGCTGGATGATCCTCCAGCGCGGGGATCTC
ATGCTGGAGTTCTTCGCCCACCCCCCGGATCTAAGCTCTAGAGTTAACTTGTTTATTGCAGCTTATAATG
GTTACAAATAAAGCAATAGCATCACAAATTTCACAAATAAAGCATTTTTTTCACTGCATTCTAGTTGTGG
TTTGTCCAAACTCATCAATGTATCTTATCATGTCTGGAATTGACTCAAATGATGTCAATTAGTCTATCAG
AAGCTCATCTGGTCTCCCTTCCGGGGGACAAGACATCCCTGTTTAATATTTAAACAGCAGTGTTCCCAAA
CTGGGTTCTTATATCCCTTGCTCTGGTCAACCAGGTTGCAGGGTTTCCTGTCCTCACAGGAACGAAGTCC
CTAAAGAAACAGTGGCAGCCAGGTTTAGCCCCGGAATTGACTGGATTCCTTTTTTAGGGCCCATTGGTAT
GGCTTTTTCCCCGTATCCCCCCAGGTGTCTGCAGGCTCAAAGAGCAGCGAGAAGCGTTCAGAGGAAAGCG
ATCCCGTGCCACCTTCCCCGTGCCCGGGCTGTCCCCGCACGCTGCCGGCTCGGGGATGCGGGGGGAGCGC
CGGACCGGAGCGGAGCCCCGGGCGGCTCGCTGCTGCCCCCTAGCGGGGGAGGGACGTAATTACATCCCTG
GGGGCTTTGGGGGGGGGCTGTCCCTGATATCTATAACAAGAAAATATATATATAATAAGTTATCACGTAA
GTAGAACATGAAATAACAATATAATTATCGTATGAGTTAAATCTTAAAAGTCACGTAAAAGATAATCATG
CGTCATTTTGACTCACGCGGTCGTTATAGTTCAAAATCAGTGACACTTACCGCATTGACAAGCACGCCTC
ACGGGAGCTCCAAGCGGCGACTGAGATGTCCTAAATGCACAGCGACGGATTCGCGCTATTTAGAAAGAGA
GAGCAATATTTCAAGAATGCATGCGTCAATTTTACGCAGACTATCTTTCTAGGGTTAATCTAGCTGCATC
AGGATCATATCGTCGGGTCTTTTTTCCGGCTCAGTCATCGCCCAAGCTGGCGCTATCTGGGCATCGGGGA
GGAAGAAGCCCGTGCCTTTTCCCGCGAGGTTGAAGCGGCATGGAAAGAGTTTGCCGAGGATGACTGCTGC
TGCATTGACGTTGAGCGAAAACGCACGTTTACCATGATGATTCGGGAAGGTGTGGCCATGCACGCCTTTA
ACGGTGAACTGTTCGTTCAGGCCACCTGGGATACCAGTTCGTCGCGGCTTTTCCGGACACAGTTCCGGAT
GGTCAGCCCGAAGCGCATCAGCAACCCGAACAATACCGGCGACAGCCGGAACTGCCGTGCCGGTGTGCAG
ATTAATGACAGCGGTGCGGCGCTGGGATATTACGTCAGCGAGGACGGGTATCCTGGCTGGATGCCGCAGA
AATGGACATGGATACCCCGTGAGTTACCCGGCGGGCGCGCTTGGCGTAATCATGGTCATAGCTGTTTCCT
GTGTGAAATTGTTATCCGCTCACAATTCCACACAACATACGAGCCGGAAGCATAAAGTGTAAAGCCTGGG
GTGCCTAATGAGTGAGCTAACTCACATTAATTGCGTTGCGCTCACTGCCCGCTTTCCAGTCGGGAAACCT
GTCGTGCCAGCTGCATTAATGAATCGGCCAACGCGCGGGGAGAGGCGGTTTGCGTATTGGGCGCTCTTCC
GCTTCCTCGCTCACTGACTCGCTGCGCTCGGTCGTTCGGCTGCGGCGAGCGGTATCAGCTCACTCAAAGG
CGGTAATACGGTTATCCACAGAATCAGGGGATAACGCAGGAAAGAACATGTGAGCAAAAGGCCAGCAAAA
GGCCAGGAACCGTAAAAAGGCCGCGTTGCTGGCGTTTTTCCATAGGCTCCGCCCCCCTGACGAGCATCAC
AAAAATCGACGCTCAAGTCAGAGGTGGCGAAACCCGACAGGACTATAAAGATACCAGGCGTTTCCCCCTG
GAAGCTCCCTCGTGCGCTCTCCTGTTCCGACCCTGCCGCTTACCGGATACCTGTCCGCCTTTCTCCCTTC
GGGAAGCGTGGCGCTTTCTCATAGCTCACGCTGTAGGTATCTCAGTTCGGTGTAGGTCGTTCGCTCCAAG
CTGGGCTGTGTGCACGAACCCCCCGTTCAGCCCGACCGCTGCGCCTTATCCGGTAACTATCGTCTTGAGT
CCAACCCGGTAAGACACGACTTATCGCCACTGGCAGCAGCCACTGGTAACAGGATTAGCAGAGCGAGGTA
TGTAGGCGGTGCTACAGAGTTCTTGAAGTGGTGGCCTAACTACGGCTACACTAGAAGAACAGTATTTGGT
ATCTGCGCTCTGCTGAAGCCAGTTACCTTCGGAAAAAGAGTTGGTAGCTCTTGATCCGGCAAACAAACCA
CCGCTGGTAGCGGTGGTTTTTTTGTTTGCAAGCAGCAGATTACGCGCAGAAAAAAAGGATCTCAAGAAGA
TCCTTTGATCTTTTCTACGGGGTCTGACGCTCAGTGGAACGAAAACTCACGTTAAGGGATTTTGGTCATG
AGATTATCAAAAAGGATCTTCACCTAGATCCTTTTAAATTAAAAATGAAGTTTTAAATCAATCTAAAGTA
TATATGAGTAAACTTGGTCTGACAGTTACCAATGCTTAATCAGTGAGGCACCTATCTCAGCGATCTGTCT
ATTTCGTTCATCCATAGTTGCCTGACTCCCCGTCGTGTAGATAACTACGATACGGGAGGGCTTACCATCT
GGCCCCAGTGCTGCAATGATACCGCGAGACCCACGCTCACCGGCTCCAGATTTATCAGCAATAAACCAGC
CAGCCGGAAGGGCCGAGCGCAGAAGTGGTCCTGCAACTTTATCCGCCTCCATCCAGTCTATTAATTGTTG
CCGGGAAGCTAGAGTAAGTAGTTCGCCAGTTAATAGTTTGCGCAACGTTGTTGCCATTGCTACAGGCATC
GTGGTGTCACGCTCGTCGTTTGGTATGGCTTCATTCAGCTCCGGTTCCCAACGATCAAGGCGAGTTACAT
GATCCCCCATGTTGTGCAAAAAAGCGGTTAGCTCCTTCGGTCCTCCGATCGTTGTCAGAAGTAAGTTGGC
CGCAGTGTTATCACTCATGGTTATGGCAGCACTGCATAATTCTCTTACTGTCATGCCATCCGTAAGATGC
TTTTCTGTGACTGGTGAGTACTCAACCAAGTCATTCTGAGAATAGTGTATGCGGCGACCGAGTTGCTCTT
GCCCGGCGTCAATACGGGATAATACCGCGCCACATAGCAGAACTTTAAAAGTGCTCATCATTGGAAAACG
TTCTTCGGGGCGAAAACTCTCAAGGATCTTACCGCTGTTGAGATCCAGTTCGATGTAACCCACTCGTGCA
CCCAACTGATCTTCAGCATCTTTTACTTTCACCAGCGTTTCTGGGTGAGCAAAAACAGGAAGGCAAAATG
CCGCAAAAAAGGGAATAAGGGCGACACGGAAATGTTGAATACTCAT
